>Addgene plasmid #219711 | L0I97 - GG0-pAHP6-PhiC31-NLS-tUBQ1-GG4 | addgene full sequence | sequence record 435738 | Addgene NGS Result
AGAAAATACCGCATCAGGAAATTGTAAGCGTTAATAATTCAGAAGAACTCGTCAAGAAGGCGATAGAAGG
CGATGCGCTGCGAATCGGGAGCGGCGATACCGTAAAGCACGAGGAAGCGGTCAGCCCATTCGCCGCCAAG
CTCTTCAGCAATATCACGGGTAGCCAACGCTATGTCCTGATAGCGGTCCGCCACACCCAGCCGGCCACAG
TCGATGAATCCAGAAAAGCGGCCATTTTCCACCATGATATTCGGCAAGCAGGCATCGCCATGGGTCACGA
CGAGATCCTCGCCGTCGGGCATGCTCGCCTTGAGCCTGGCGAACAGTTCGGCTGGCGCGAGCCCCTGATG
CTCTTCGTCCAGATCATCCTGATCGACAAGACCGGCTTCCATCCGAGTACGTGCTCGCTCGATGCGATGT
TTCGCTTGGTGGTCGAATGGGCAGGTAGCCGGATCAAGCGTATGCAGCCGCCGCATTGCATCAGCCATGA
TGGATACTTTCTCGGCAGGAGCAAGGTGAGATGACAGGAGATCCTGCCCCGGCACTTCGCCCAATAGCAG
CCAGTCCCTTCCCGCTTCAGTGACAACGTCGAGCACAGCTGCGCAAGGAACGCCCGTCGTGGCCAGCCAC
GATAGCCGCGCTGCCTCGTCTTGCAGTTCATTCAGGGCACCGGACAGGTCGGTCTTGACAAAAAGAACCG
GGCGCCCCTGCGCTGACAGCCGGAACACGGCGGCATCAGAGCAGCCGATTGTCTGTTGTGCCCAGTCATA
GCCGAATAGCCTCTCCACCCAAGCGGCCGGAGAACCTGCGTGCAATCCATCTTGTTCAATCATGCGAAAC
GATCCTCATCCTGTCTCTTGATCAGAGCTTGATCCCCTGCGCCATCAGATCCTTGGCGGCAAGAAAGCCA
TCCAGTTTACTTTGCAGGGCTTCCCAACCTTACCAGAGGGCGCCCCAGCTGGCAATTCCGGTTCGCTTGC
TGTCCATAAAACCGCCCAGTCTAGCTATCGCCATGTAAGCCCACTGCAAGCTACCTGCTTTCTCTTTGCG
CTTGCGTTTTCCCTTGTCCAGATAGCCCAGTAGCTGACATTCATCCGGGGTCAGCACCGTTTCTGCGGAC
TGGCTTTCTACGTGAAAAGGATCTAGGTGAAGATCCTTTTTGATAATCTCATGCCTGACATTTATATTCC
CCAGAACATCAGGTTAATGGCGTTTTTGATGTCATTTTCGCGGTGGCTGAGATCAGCCACTTCTTCCCCG
ATAACGGAGACCGGCACACTGGCCATATCGGTGGTCATCATGCGCCAGCTTTCATCCCCGATATGCACCA
CCGGGTAAAGTTCACGGGAGACTTTATCTGACAGCAGACGTGCACTGGCCAGGGGGATCACCATCCGTCG
CCCCGGCGTGTCAATAATATCACTCTGTACATCCACAAACAGACGATAACGGCTCTCTCTTTTATAGGTG
TAAACCTTAAACTGCCGTACGTATAGGCTGCGCAACTGTTGGGAAGGGCGATCGGTGCGGGCCTCTTCGC
TATTACGCCAGCTGGCGAAAGGGGGATGTGCTGCAAGGCGATTAAGTTGGGTAACGCCAGGGTTTTCCCA
GTCACGACGTTGTAAAACGACGGCCAGTGAATTGTAATACGACTCACTATAGGGCGAATTGGGCCCTCTA
GATGCATGCTCGAGCGGCCGCCAGTGTGATGGATATCTGCAGAATTCAGGCACTCTGTGGTCTCAGGAGC
ACGGGGCGCAAAGAAGCATGACATACGAATGAGACAATTTCAGTTTTCGTATATAATAATTCCATAATCA
TAATTTAATCACTAGTTTTAATTGGTAACATAACCTTAAAAAAGCATCCACTCATTATGCGCTCCACTTT
ACTACTTACTCTGATAACATGAAAAAGTATATGTTTAATACTAGCTAGTTGTTTGTTCCGTTTCCAAGCA
CGCTCTTTCTTCTTTTCAGTCATTTTTAATCCGCATTTACAATAATATTTAGCTATTTTCATATATCATT
CTATACTAGCTCACAATAATTACATATGAGCACGCTTTTTTGTGTTCAAATATTATAAATCTTCGTTAGT
TACCGCTGCTTTTTATAATTATGTATACTTTCTGGTTCCAGGAGACTAATTAAGGAAGATTATTAGAGGC
TTCTTATACGTGCCATATGATTATTTATTTATGTACTGTCATGGTTCATATATAGCGATGTGATACCAAT
ATACCAATCACCAAAGTTATGAGAAAATCACGTAACCAGAGGTGTTGGTACATACATTTTCTGTTAAAAA
TAGTTAAGAGGACTTGTAATCTTTTGTGTTTAACTATTGATAATTTTTTACTTTATTCGGTGAAACAATT
TACGCATGTTTCTGTGTTGTGCTTGTGTTTCTTGTATTCTTCTTGTGTATAGCTTTCCTTATAAGAAAGA
AAAAGAAGAAGATTAATTGATTAGATCGAGAAAGAGAAAGGCCTTTTGAGATAGAAATGGAGAAAGGATG
GATTGAATTTGAAGCATAGAGAATAGCGAACACTCACTGCAAAGTTAGTGGGAAAGTCGCGCGTCATACG
AGGGAGCAACAAAGTGTGGGCTTTTCTTTTACAGTCTCAGAAACTAATGCATGCTCACATTTAAAAAAAA
AAAAAAAAAAACAATTCTTGTGTTAAATCAAGAGTGGATTAATTATGAGATAATCTAATGTACATTACTG
TTATATGATTATAACTTGACAGACCAAATAATCATCTTAATCAGACCTGATAAAAGAAAAGAGATTAATT
TCAACAGTGAGAAATTAAAGATAGAAAGTACATATTATTGGTGTAAAAGTTGTTGATTTAATTTAAGGCA
GATGTATTAAGTTAAATATGTAAATGTAGAGGCTGCGGGAAGGGTGACCAGCTGGTCTGACAGGGTACGC
CGGTTGTCGGGAGGAAGAACGCCGCTATTGGCAGAGTCACGCGGGGTAACCGGCTGGCGGCTGTAGCCGG
TCACAGAGTGTATTAATATGGTCGTACAATACTTGTAGAGTGCTTTTTCCTGTGACGGTCCCGTTTATTC
CCCACACCCTCCTCGATTCTTTCACTTAAAAGTGGGGGAAAAAGGTAACCTGACTCTTAGAAAATTTGAA
TACAATTGTGGGTCACCTCATCTCATGTAGTCATGTCTATACAATTATAAATACCTCTCAACAAACCCAA
AATCGAATTATAAGCCTTCTCTAGCTAGAATTTGAAGCAAGACCTGTTCACATTAGTAAAAACAAATATA
TAGAAAGAGGAAAGATTGAAGCGGAAAACGGGACAAGACGGGTGTGCCGTTGAATGGACACGTATGCCGG
CGCTTATGATAGACAATCAAGAGAAAGAGAGAACTCTTCTGCCGCCTCTCCAGCTACACAGAGATCTGCC
AACGAGGATAAAGCTGCTGATTTACAAAGAGAGGTAGAGAGAGATGGGGGTAGGTTTAGATTTGTGGGTC
ATTTCTCTGAGGCTCCTGGTACATCAGCCTTTGGTACTGCTGAACGGCCTGAATTTGAAAGAATATTAAA
TGAGTGTCGGGCCGGTCGACTAAATATGATAATAGTTTATGATGTATCTAGGTTCAGTAGACTCAAAGTT
ATGGATGCAATTCCGATCGTGAGCGAGCTACTTGCACTCGGTGTTACTATCGTAAGTACACAAGAAGGTG
TATTCAGGCAGGGTAATGTGATGGACCTTATACACCTTATTATGCGACTCGACGCTAGCCATAAAGAGTC
ATCACTGAAGAGTGCTAAAATCTTGGACACCAAGAACCTGCAAAGGGAGCTTGGAGGCTATGTAGGAGGA
AAAGCTCCGTATGGTTTCGAACTCGTGAGTGAGACAAAAGAGATTACCAGAAATGGTAGGATGGTGAACG
TGGTTATTAATAAGCTAGCTCATAGCACAACCCCTCTCACAGGGCCTTTTGAGTTCGAACCTGACGTTAT
TAGATGGTGGTGGAGAGAGATCAAAACTCACAAACATCTTCCATTTAAGCCAGGTAGCCAGGCTGCTATC
CACCCTGGATCTATCACTGGGCTTTGTAAAAGGATGGATGCTGACGCAGTGCCAACTCGAGGGGAAACAA
TCGGTAAGAAGACTGCATCTTCCGCTTGGGATCCCGCTACAGTTATGAGAATCCTTCGGGATCCGCGTAT
TGCTGGATTCGCCGCAGAAGTCATTTATAAGAAAAAACCTGATGGTACTCCTACTACAAAAATCGAAGGT
TATAGGATCCAAAGGGATCCTATTACTTTGCGTCCAGTTGAATTAGACTGTGGACCGATCATCGAACCTG
CCGAGTGGTACGAGTTGCAGGCCTGGCTTGATGGTAGAGGGCGTGGAAAGGGTTTATCTCGGGGACAGGC
AATTTTGTCAGCAATGGATAAGCTTTATTGTGAGTGTGGGGCTGTTATGACATCAAAACGTGGAGAAGAG
TCAATCAAGGATTCTTACAGGTGCAGACGTCGTAAAGTGGTGGACCCTTCTGCTCCAGGACAGCATGAGG
GTACATGCAACGTTTCTATGGCTGCTCTTGATAAATTTGTGGCCGAACGTATTTTCAACAAGATTAGACA
CGCTGAAGGGGATGAGGAAACTTTAGCTCTTCTTTGGGAGGCTGCCCGGCGTTTTGGTAAGCTAACAGAG
GCACCAGAAAAAAGTGGCGAAAGAGCTAATTTGGTAGCCGAAAGAGCAGACGCCTTGAATGCATTGGAAG
AACTTTACGAAGATAGGGCTGCCGGAGCATATGATGGACCAGTTGGTCGGAAGCATTTCAGGAAGCAACA
AGCTGCACTAACTTTGAGACAGCAAGGCGCAGAGGAGCGACTCGCAGAGCTTGAGGCCGCCGAGGCCCCA
AAGCTTCCACTCGATCAATGGTTTCCTGAGGATGCCGACGCTGATCCTACAGGTCCAAAGAGCTGGTGGG
GAAGAGCTAGCGTAGACGATAAGAGAGTGTTTGTGGGTCTATTTGTTGACAAGATTGTAGTTACTAAGTC
CACTACGGGTCGAGGACAGGGCACTCCCATCGAAAAGAGAGCCAGTATTACCTGGGCAAAGCCTCCAACC
GATGATGATGAAGACGATGCACAAGATGGTACCGAGGATGTGGCAGCACCAAAAAAAAAGAGGAAGGTGT
AAGCTTAGAGACTCTTATCAAGAATCCCATCTCTTGCTTGCTTTTTTTTGTTGTCTTCCCTTTGATAGGG
TTTGTTTTTCTTGTTTCAGTGACTTTCTATGTTAAAAGATAATGTCAGTAAAAGGATTTGGTTTTCTATT
ATTCTGAATCGATTACGGAAGATTCTTGCTTAATTCCAATCTATACAAGTATCGTGAAATAATGACCGTT
TATGTGATTAGGAGACGTGTTTCATTAATAAAATATAAGATCAATACATTGTTAGTAGTGATAAACTATG
TACAAATTGTATTGATTGTAAAAGAAACACAATAGGTTCCTTTTTTCTACAATATATTGTGACAGACTCT
CTGTTTTAACGAATGAATTAAATTTGTCAACGAAAAAATTAAAGAATGATGTGATCACTTTGCACCTTGG
TTCATCTTCAGAGGCTTCTGCATGTTCCATGCATTGAGGCTCTCTACGGTCACAGGTTGTGAGCCGTTGT
TAAAGACAAACAAATGGCTTTGAGACCTCATCACGCCTGAATTCCAGCACACTGGCGGCCGTTACTAGTG
GATCCGAGCTCGGTACCAAGCTTGATGCATAGCTTGAGTATTCTAACGCGTCACCTAAATAGCTTGGCGT
AATCATGGTCATAGCTGTTTCCTGTGTGAAATTGTTATCCGCTCACAATTCCACACAACATACGAGCCGG
AAGCATAAAGTGTAAAGCCTGGGGTGCCTAATGAGTGAGCTAACTCACATTAATTGCGTTGCGCTCACTG
CCCGCTTTCCAGTCGGGAAACCTGTCGTGCCAGCTGCATTAATGAATCGGCCAACGCGCGGGGAGAGGCG
GTTTGCGTATTGGGCGCTCTTCCGCTTCCTCGCTCACTGACTCGCTGCGCTCGGTCGTTCGGCTGCGGCG
AGCGGTATCAGCTCACTCAAAGGCGGTAATACGGTTATCCACAGAATCAGGGGATAACGCAGGAAAGAAC
ATGTGAGCAAAAGGCCAGCAAAAGGCCAGGAACCGTAAAAAGGCCGCGTTGCTGGCGTTTTTCCATAGGC
TCCGCCCCCCTGACGAGCATCACAAAAATCGACGCTCAAGTCAGAGGTGGCGAAACCCGACAGGACTATA
AAGATACCAGGCGTTTCCCCCTGGAAGCTCCCTCGTGCGCTCTCCTGTTCCGACCCTGCCGCTTACCGGA
TACCTGTCCGCCTTTCTCCCTTCGGGAAGCGTGGCGCTTTCTCATAGCTCACGCTGTAGGTATCTCAGTT
CGGTGTAGGTCGTTCGCTCCAAGCTGGGCTGTGTGCACGAACCCCCCGTTCAGCCCGACCGCTGCGCCTT
ATCCGGTAACTATCGTCTTGAGTCCAACCCGGTAAGACACGACTTATCGCCACTGGCAGCAGCCACTGGT
AACAGGATTAGCAGAGCGAGGTATGTAGGCGGTGCTACAGAGTTCTTGAAGTGGTGGCCTAACTACGGCT
ACACTAGAAGAACAGTATTTGGTATCTGCGCTCTGCTGAAGCCAGTTACCTTCGGAAAAAGAGTTGGTAG
CTCTTGATCCGGCAAACAAACCACCGCTGGTAGCGGTGGTTTTTTTGTTTGCAAGCAGCAGATTACGCGC
AGAAAAAAAGGATCTCAAGAAGATCCTTTGATCTTTTCTACGGGGTCTGACGCTCAGTGGAACGAAAACT
CACGTTAAGGGATTTTGGTCATGAGATTATCAAAAAGGATCTTCACCTAGATCCTTTTAAATTAAAAATG
AAGTTTTAGCACGTGTCAGTCCTGCTCCTCGGCCACGAAGTGCACGCAGTTGCCGGCCGGGTCGCGCAGG
GCGAACTCCCGCCCCCACGGCTGCTCGCCGATCTCGGTCATGGCCGGCCCGGAGGCGTCCCGGAAGTTCG
TGGACACGACCTCCGACCACTCGGCGTACAGCTCGTCCAGGCCGCGCACCCACACCCAGGCCAGGGTGTT
GTCCGGCACCACCTGGTCCTGGACCGCGCTGATGAACAGGGTCACGTCGTCCCGGACCACACCGGCGAAG
TCGTCCTCCACGAAGTCCCGGGAGAACCCGAGCCGGTCGGTCCAGAACTCGACCGCTCCGGCGACGTCGC
GCGCGGTGAGCACCGGAACGGCACTGGTCAACTTGGCCATGGTGGCCCTCCTCACGTGCTATTATTGAAG
CATTTATCAGGGTTATTGTCTCATGAGCGGATACATATTTGAATGTATTTAGAAAAATAAACAAATAGGG
GTTCCGCGCACATTTCCCCGAAAAGTGCCACCTGATGCGGTGTGAAATACCGCACAGATGCGTAAGG
Features (pLannotate 1.2.2; 14 found; start..end, strand, type, name):
     39..833     -  CDS            NeoR/KanR: aminoglycoside phosphotransferase from Tn5; aph(3')-II (or nptII); confers resistance to neomycin, kanamycin, and G418 (Geneticin®)
    865..1134    -  CDS            tnpA (fragment): TN5P_ECOLX - Also known as tnp. Experimental evidence at protein level: Swiss-Prot protein existence level 1. Mediates transposition of transposon Tn5 by a 'cut and paste' mechanism. First, the monomeric transposase binds the 19 bp inverted DNA repeats flanking the transposon. Then, dimerization of the DNA- bound transposase creates a synaptic DNA complex. After nicking of the first DNA strand, excision of the transposon proceeds through a series of intermediates. The transposase then mediates the insertion of the transposon at a new site by strand transfer. The activity of the wild- type tran
   1182..1485    -  CDS            ccdB (fragment): CcdB, a bacterial toxin that poisons DNA gyrase; ccdB; Plasmids containing the ccdB gene cannot be propagated in standard E. coli strains.
   1495..1642    -  CDS            lacZα (fragment): LacZα fragment of β-galactosidase; lacZ fragment
   1645..1663    +  promoter       T7 promoter: promoter for bacteriophage T7 RNA polymerase
   5600..5689    -  CDS            INV1 (fragment): INV1_DAUCA - Experimental evidence at protein level: Swiss-Prot protein existence level 1. May play an important role in phloem unloading and in stress response. From Daucus carota (Wild carrot).
   5842..5858    -  protein_bind   lac operator: The lac repressor binds to the lac operator to inhibit transcription in E. coli. This inhibition can be relieved by adding lactose or isopropyl-β-D-thiogalactopyranoside (IPTG). lac repressor encoded by lacI
   5866..5896    -  promoter       lac promoter: promoter for the E. coli lac operon
   5911..5932    -  protein_bind   CAP binding site: CAP binding activates transcription in the presence of cAMP. E. coli catabolite activator protein
   5945..6037    -  CDS            lacI (fragment): lac repressor; lacI; The lac repressor binds to the lac operator to inhibit transcription in E. coli. This inhibition can be relieved by adding lactose or isopropyl-β-D-thiogalactopyranoside (IPTG).
   6220..6808    -  rep_origin     ori: high-copy-number ColE1/pMB1/pBR322/pUC origin of replication
   6946..7320    -  CDS            BleoR: antibiotic-binding protein; Sh ble from Streptoalloteichus hindustanus; confers resistance to bleomycin, phleomycin, and Zeocin™
   7340..7428    -  promoter       AmpR promoter (fragment): bla
   7455..18      +  misc_feature   bom (fragment) (across the origin): basis of mobility region from pBR322
