[The description below was written by a language model from this plasmid's Addgene catalogue record and pLannotate feature annotations shown in this document.]
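Description:
L0I97 - GG0-pAHP6-PhiC31-NLS-tUBQ1-GG4 is a Level 0 Golden Gate part plasmid for synthetic biology, built in the pCR-BluntII-TOPO cloning backbone. It is propagated in E. coli as a high-copy plasmid from a ColE1/pUC-type origin and selected with kanamycin through the Tn5-derived NeoR/KanR gene. The annotated sequence also shows the usual remnants of this backbone: a bleomycin/Zeocin resistance gene, a lac promoter/operator region with a lacZα fragment fused to ccdB (the TOPO vector's disrupted lethal-selection cassette), and a T7 promoter next to the cloning site.

The roughly 4 kb synthetic insert is a complete transcriptional unit in which, going by the construct name, an AHP6 promoter drives the PhiC31 serine integrase fused to a nuclear localisation signal, followed by a UBQ1 terminator. The names suggest plant regulatory elements, but the record lists the species only as synthetic and does not state their source organism. The cassette is flanked by BsaI sites that generate the GG0 and GG4 overhangs, so it can be released and placed in a defined position during higher-order Golden Gate assembly. The stated purpose is the assembly of constructs carrying two integrases. PhiC31 catalyses unidirectional recombination between attP and attB sites, and the NLS directs it to the nucleus of eukaryotic cells.

The automated feature table annotates almost nothing within the insert region. The promoter, integrase coding sequence, NLS and terminator are not called, and the only hit there is a short fragment matched to a carrot invertase, which is probably a spurious similarity. The description of the payload therefore rests on the catalogue fields rather than on the sequence annotation.
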