Addgene plasmid #219711: L0I97 - GG0-pAHP6-PhiC31-NLS-tUBQ1-GG4
Purpose: Level 0 pAHP6-PhiC31-NLS-tUBQ1 construct for assembly of two integrase constructs, GG0 and GG4 BsaI sites.
Depositing lab: Jennifer Nemhauser. Depositing organization: University of Washington.
Backbone
  Vector backbone: pCR-BluntII-TOPO
  Backbone manufacturer: Thermo fisher Scientific
  Backbone size w/o insert (bp): 3512
  Vector type: Synthetic Biology
Growth in bacteria
  Bacterial resistance: Kanamycin, 50 μg/mL
  Growth temperature: 37°C
  Growth strain: DH5alpha
  Copy number: High Copy
Gene/Insert
  Gene/Insert name: GG0-pAHP6:PhiC31-NLS:tUBQ1-GG4
  Species: Synthetic
  Insert size (bp): 3979
  Cloning method: Golden Gate
Terms and licenses: Academic/Nonprofit Terms; Industry Terms: Not Available to Industry
How to cite: L0I97 - GG0-pAHP6-PhiC31-NLS-tUBQ1-GG4 was a gift from Jennifer Nemhauser (Addgene plasmid # 219711 ; http://n2t.net/addgene:219711 ; RRID:Addgene_219711)
